Addgene plasmid #122579: pGT-B1
Purpose: MAGIC donor plasmid (pBBR1 oriR with beta-lactamase/sfGFP payload)
Depositing lab: Harris Wang. Depositing organization: Columbia University. Publication: Metagenomic engineering of the mammalian gut microbiome in situ. Ronda C, Chen SP, Cabral V, Yaung SJ, Wang HH. Nat Methods. 2019 Feb;16(2):167-170. doi: 10.1038/s41592-018-0301-y. Epub 2019 Jan 14. PubMed 30643213.
Backbone
  Vector backbone: pJN105
  Backbone size w/o insert (bp): 5400
  Total vector size (bp): 6232
  Modifications to backbone: gent resistance replaced with beta-lactamase
  Vector type: Bacterial Expression, Synthetic Biology
Growth in bacteria
  Bacterial resistance: Ampicillin, 100 μg/mL
  Growth temperature: 37°C
  Growth strain: DH5alpha
  Copy number: High Copy
Gene/Insert
  Gene/Insert name: sfGFP
  Species: Synthetic
  Insert size (bp): 898
  Cloning method: Gibson Cloning
  Sequencing primers: 5′ CTATGCTACTCCGTCAAGCC; 3′ CGCTTACAATTTCCATTCGCCATTC
Terms and licenses: Academic/Nonprofit Terms; Industry Terms: Not Available to Industry
Depositor comments: See supplemental tables of the referenced paper for more information on each plasmid.
How to cite: pGT-B1 was a gift from Harris Wang (Addgene plasmid # 122579 ; http://n2t.net/addgene:122579 ; RRID:Addgene_122579)
