[The description below was written by a language model from this plasmid's Addgene catalogue record and pLannotate feature annotations shown in this document.]
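Description:
pGT-B1 is a bacterial expression and synthetic-biology plasmid built on the pJN105 backbone. It is described as a donor plasmid for MAGIC, an approach from work on engineering the mammalian gut microbiome in situ. It replicates through the broad-host-range pBBR1 system from Bordetella bronchiseptica: the feature table shows both the pBBR1 oriV and the pBBR1 Rep protein that this origin needs, so the plasmid can be maintained in bacteria other than E. coli. The gentamicin resistance gene of the parent backbone has been replaced with beta-lactamase. Consistent with this, the annotation shows a complete AmpR coding sequence with its bla promoter directly next to a leftover GmR fragment. Selection is therefore with ampicillin. The plasmid is propagated in a standard E. coli cloning strain, and the record lists it as high copy.

The payload is a synthetic superfolder GFP insert of about 0.9 kb, introduced by Gibson assembly. sfGFP is a robustly folding GFP variant, and here it provides a fluorescent readout alongside the beta-lactamase marker, so bacteria that receive the plasmid can be identified by fluorescence and by antibiotic resistance. The sfGFP coding sequence lies downstream of a lac promoter, CAP binding site and lac operator (which span the numbering origin of the circular map) and a T3 promoter, with a remnant of the pBluescript multiple cloning site in between. About 260 bp immediately upstream of the gene is unannotated, and the record does not say which promoter is meant to drive expression. No transfer origin or mobilisation function is annotated, although a roughly 1.3 kb stretch between the pBBR1 origin and the GmR remnant carries no annotation. The remaining short hits (lacZα, M13 ori, CmR, TcR, rop and lacI fragments) appear to be non-functional backbone remnants. The sequenced record is 6,236 nt, close to the stated total of 6,232 bp.
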