Features (pLannotate 1.2.2; 18 found; start..end, strand, type, name):
      1..17      +  protein_bind   lac operator: The lac repressor binds to the lac operator to inhibit transcription in E. coli. This inhibition can be relieved by adding lactose or isopropyl-β-D-thiogalactopyranoside (IPTG). lac repressor encoded by lacI
     62..80      +  promoter       T3 promoter: promoter for bacteriophage T3 RNA polymerase
     93..128     -  misc_feature   MCS (fragment): pBluescript multiple cloning site
    393..1100    +  CDS            superfolder GFP: GFP variant that folds robustly even when fused to poorly folded proteins (Pédelacq et al., 2006)
   1123..1273    +  CDS            lacZα (fragment): LacZα fragment of β-galactosidase; lacZ fragment
   1277..1354    -  rep_origin     M13 ori (fragment): M13 bacteriophage origin of replication; arrow indicates direction of (+) strand synthesis
   1354..1385    +  CDS            CmR (fragment): chloramphenicol acetyltransferase confers resistance to chloramphenicol
   1715..1784    -  CDS            TcR (fragment): tetracycline efflux protein; tet; confers resistance to tetracycline
   1845..2507    -  CDS            pBBR1 Rep: replication protein for the broad-host-range plasmid pBBR1 from Bordetella bronchiseptica
   2508..3279    -  rep_origin     pBBR1 oriV: replication origin of the broad-host-range plasmid pBBR1 from Bordetella bronchiseptica; requires the pBBR1 Rep protein for replication
   4561..4781    -  CDS            GmR (fragment): gentamycin acetyltransferase; aacC1; confers resistance to gentamycin
   4782..5642    -  CDS            AmpR: β-lactamase; bla; confers resistance to ampicillin, carbenicillin, and related antibiotics
   5643..5747    -  promoter       AmpR promoter: bla
   5842..5877    +  CDS            rop (fragment): Rop protein, which maintains plasmids at low copy number; rop
   5931..6047    +  CDS            CmR (fragment): chloramphenicol acetyltransferase; cat; confers resistance to chloramphenicol
   6058..6150    +  CDS            lacI (fragment): lac repressor; lacI; The lac repressor binds to the lac operator to inhibit transcription in E. coli. This inhibition can be relieved by adding lactose or isopropyl-β-D-thiogalactopyranoside (IPTG).
   6163..6184    +  protein_bind   CAP binding site: CAP binding activates transcription in the presence of cAMP. E. coli catabolite activator protein
   6199..6229    +  promoter       lac promoter: promoter for the E. coli lac operon
>Addgene plasmid #122579 | pGT-B1 | addgene full sequence | sequence record 241988 | Addgene NGS Result
TTGTGAGCGGATAACAATTTCACACAGGAAACAGCTATGACCATGATTACGCCAAGCGCGCAATTAACCC
TCACTAAAGGGAACAAAAGCTGGGTACCGGGCCCCCCCTCGAGGTCGACGGTATCGATGCATAATGTGCC
TGTCAAATGGACGAAGCAGGGATTCTGCAAACCCTATGCTACTCCGTCAAGCCGTCACTCATTGGATCCG
ATTGCATTAGGTTTTAGTTTCTTGTATAATGCTTAATGTTGGTCACTGACAGGCTACGATACGGAAGGTT
GCTCACGCCCGGCCCCTTTGCCATGGCTAGTGTGTGGAAATTTCCGAGGAGCAAGTCTATTTCCAAAAAT
GGGCGAAAAAGGAGGTAATACAATGATGCTACCGACTCTGCAGCGTAAAGGCGAAGAGCTGTTCACTGGT
TTCGTCACTATTCTGGTGGAACTGGATGGTGATGTCAACGGTCATAAGTTTTCCGTGCGTGGCGAGGGTG
AAGGTGACGCAACTAATGGTAAACTGACGCTGAAGTTCATCTGTACTACTGGTAAACTGCCGGTACCTTG
GCCGACTCTGGTAACGACGCTGACTTATGGTGTTCAGTGCTTTGCTCGTTATCCGGACCACATGAAGCAG
CATGACTTCTTCAAGTCCGCCATGCCGGAAGGCTATGTGCAGGAACGCACGATTTCCTTTAAGGATGACG
GCACGTACAAAACGCGTGCGGAAGTGAAATTTGAAGGCGATACCCTGGTAAACCGCATTGAGCTGAAAGG
CATTGACTTTAAAGAAGACGGCAATATCCTGGGCCATAAGCTGGAATACAATTTTAACAGCCACAATGTT
TACATCACCGCCGATAAACAAAAAAATGGCATTAAAGCGAATTTTAAAATTCGCCACAACGTGGAGGATG
GCAGCGTGCAGCTGGCTGATCACTACCAGCAAAACACTCCAATCGGTGATGGTCCTGTTCTGCTGCCAGA
CAATCACTATCTGAGCACGCAAAGCGTTCTGTCTAAAGATCCGAACGAGAAACGCGATCACATGGTTCTG
CTGGAGTTCGTAACCGCAGCGGGCATCACGCATGGTATGGATGAACTGTAAAAATAACGCGAATTCCAGC
ACGGCCGTCGTTTTACAACGTCGTGACTGGGAAAACCCTGGCGTTACCCAACTTAATCGCCTTGCAGCAC
ATCCCCCTTTCGCCAGCTGGCGTAATAGCGAAGAGGCCCGCACCGATCGCCCTTCCCAACAGTTGCGCAG
CCTGAATGGCGAATGGAAATTGTAAGCGTTAATATTTTGTTAAAATTCGCGTTAAATTTTTGTTAAATCA
GCTCATTTTTTAACCAATAGGCCGTACTGCGATGAGTGGCAGGGCGGGGCGTAATTTTTTTAAGGCAGTT
ATTGGTGCCCTTAAACGCCTGGTTGCTACGCCTGAATAAGTGATAATAAGCGGATGAATGGCAGAAATTC
GAAAGCAAATTCGACCCGGTCGTCGGTTCAGGGCAGGGTCGTTAAATAGCCGCTTATGTCTATTGCTGGT
TTACCGGTTTATTGACTACCGGAAGCAGTGTGACCGTGTGCTTCTCAAATGCCTGAGGCCAGTTTGCTCA
GGCTCTCCCCGTGGAGGTAATAATTGACGATATGATCATTTATTCTGCCTCCCAGAGCCTGATAAAAACG
GTGAATCCGTTAGCGAGGTGCCGCCGGCTTCCATTCAGGTCGAGGTGGCCCGGCTCCATGCACCGCGACG
CAACGCGGGGAGGCAGACAAGGTATAGGGCGGCGAGGCGGCTACAGCCGATAGTCTGGAACAGCGCACTT
ACGGGTTGCTGCGCAACCCAAGTGCTACCGGCGCGGCAGCGTGACCCGTGTCGGCGGCTCCAACGGCTCG
CCATCGTCCAGAAAACACGGCTCATCGGGCATCGGCAGGCGCTGCTGCCCGCGCCGTTCCCATTCCTCCG
TTTCGGTCAAGGCTGGCAGGTCTGGTTCCATGCCCGGAATGCCGGGCTGGCTGGGCGGCTCCTCGCCGGG
GCCGGTCGGTAGTTGCTGCTCGCCCGGATACAGGGTCGGGATGCGGCGCAGGTCGCCATGCCCCAACAGC
GATTCGTCCTGGTCGTCGTGATCAACCACCACGGCGGCACTGAACACCGACAGGCGCAACTGGTCGCGGG
GCTGGCCCCACGCCACGCGGTCATTGACCACGTAGGCCGACACGGTGCCGGGGCCGTTGAGCTTCACGAC
GGAGATCCAGCGCTCGGCCACCAAGTCCTTGACTGCGTATTGGACCGTCCGCAAAGAACGTCCGATGAGC
TTGGAAAGTGTCTTCTGGCTGACCACCACGGCGTTCTGGTGGCCCATCTGCGCCACGAGGTGATGCAGCA
GCATTGCCGCCGTGGGTTTCCTCGCAATAAGCCCGGCCCACGCCTCATGCGCTTTGCGTTCCGTTTGCAC
CCAGTGACCGGGCTTGTTCTTGGCTTGAATGCCGATTTCTCTGGACTGCGTGGCCATGCTTATCTCCATG
CGGTAGGGGTGCCGCACGGTTGCGGCACCATGCGCAATCAGCTGCAACTTTTCGGCAGCGCGACAACAAT
TATGCGTTGCGTAAAAGTGGCAGTCAATTACAGATTTTCTTTAACCTACGCAATGAGCTATTGCGGGGGG
TGCCGCAATGAGCTGTTGCGTACCCCCCTTTTTTAAGTTGTTGATTTTTAAGTCTTTCGCATTTCGCCCT
ATATCTAGTTCTTTGGTGCCCAAAGAAGGGCACCCCTGCGGGGTTCCCCCACGCCTTCGGCGCGGCTCCC
CCTCCGGCAAAAAGTGGCCCCTCCGGGGCTTGTTGATCGACTGCGCGGCCTTCGGCCTTGCCCAAGGTGG
CGCTGCCCCCTTGGAACCCCCGCACTCGCCGCCGTGAGGCTCGGGGGGCAGGCGGGCGGGCTTCGCCCTT
CGACTGCCCCCACTCGCATAGGCTTGGGTCGTTCCAGGCGCGTCAAGGCCAAGCCGCTGCGCGGTCGCTG
CGCGAGCCTTGACCCGCCTTCCACTTGGTGTCCAACCGGCAAGCGAAGCGCGCAGGCCGCAGGCCGGAGG
CTTTTCCCCAGAGAAAATTAAAAAAATTGATGGGGCAAGGCCGCAGGCCGCGCAGTTGGAGCCGGTGGGT
ATGTGGTCGAAGGCTGGGTAGCCGGTGGGCAATCCCTGTGGTCAAGCTCGTGGGCAGGCGCAGCCTGTCC
ATCAGCTTGTCCAGCAGGGTTGTCCACGGGCCGAGCGAAGCGAGCCAGCCGGTGGCCGCTCGCGGCCATC
GTCCACATATCCACGGGCTGGCAAGGGAGCGCAGCGACCGCGCAGGGCGAAGCCCGGAGAGCAAGCCCGT
AGGGCGCCGCAGCCGCCGTAGGCGGTCACGACTTTGCGAAGCAAAGTCTAGTGAGTATACTCAAGCATTG
AGTGGCCCGCCGGAGGCACCGCCTTGCGCTGCCCCCGTCGAGCCGGTTGGACACCAAAAGGGAGGGGCAG
GCATGGCGGCATACGCGATCATGCGATGCAAGAAGCTGGCGAAAATGGGCAACGTGGCGGCCAGTCTCAA
GCACGCCTACCGCGAGCGCGAGACGCCCAACGCTGACGCCAGCAGGACGCCAGAGAACGAGCACTGGGCG
GCCAGCAGCACCGATGAAGCGATGGGCCGACTGCGCGAGTTGCTGCCAGAGAAGCGGCGCAAGGACGCTG
TGTTGGCGGTCGAGTACGTCATGACGGCCAGCCCGGAATGGTGGAAGTCGGCCAGCCAAGAACAGCAGGC
GGCGTTCTTCGAGAAGGCGCACAAGTGGCTGGCGGACAAGTACGGGGCGGATCGCATCGTGACGGCCAGC
ATCCACCGTGACGAAACCAGCCCGCACATGACCGCGTTCGTGGTGCCGCTGACGCAGGACGGCAGGCTGT
CGGCCAAGGAGTTCATCGGCAACAAAGCGCAGATGACCCGCGACCAGACCACGTTTGCGGCCGCTGTGGC
CGATCTAGGGCTGCAACGGGGCATCGAGGGCAGCAAGGCACGTCACACGCGCATTCAGGCGTTCTACGAG
GCCCTGGAGCGGCCACCAGTGGGCCACGTCACCATCAGCCCGCAAGCGGTCGAGCCACGCGCCTATGCAC
CGCAGGGATTGGCCGAAAAGCTGGGAATCTCAAAGCGCGTTGAGACGCCGGAAGCCGTGGCCGACCGGCT
GACAAAAGCGGTTCGGCAGGGGTATGAGCCTGCCCTACAGGCCGCCGCAGGAGCGCGTGAGATGCGCAAG
AAGGCCGATCAAGCCCAAGAGACGGCCCGAGACCTTCGGGAGCGCCTGAAGCCCGTTCTGGACGCCCTGG
GGCCGTTGAATCGGGATATGCAGGCCAAGGCCGCCGCGATCATCAAGGCCGTGGGCGAAAAGCTGCTGAC
GGAACAGCGGGAAGTCCAGCGCCAGAAACAGGCCCAGCGCCAGCAGGAACGCGGGCGCGCACATTTCCCC
GAAAAGTGCCACCTGCGGCGTTGTGACAATTTACCGAACAACTCCGCGGCCGGGAAGCCGATCTCGGCTT
GAACGAATTGTTAGGTGGCGGTACTTGGGTCGATATCAAAGTGCATCACTTCTTCCCGTATGCCCAACTT
TGTATAGAGAGCCACTGCGGGATCGTCACCGTAATCTGCTTGCACGTAGATCACATAAGCACCAAGCGCG
TTGGCCTCATGCTTGAGGAGATTGATGAGCGCGGTGGCAATGCCCTGCCTCCGGTGCTCTCCGGAGACTG
CGAGATCATAGATATAGATCTTTACCAATGCTTAATCAGTGAGGCACCTATCTCAGCGATCTGTCTATTT
CGTTCATCCATAGTTGCCTGACTCCCCGTCGTGTAGATAACTACGATACGGGAGGGCTTACCATCTGGCC
CCAGTGCTGCAATGATACCGCGAGACCCACGCTCACCGGCTCCAGATTTATCAGCAATAAACCAGCCAGC
CGGAAGGGCCGAGCGCAGAAGTGGTCCTGCAACTTTATCCGCCTCCATCCAGTCTATTAATTGTTGCCGG
GAAGCTAGAGTAAGTAGTTCGCCAGTTAATAGTTTGCGCAACGTTGTTGCCATTGCTACAGGCATCGTGG
TGTCACGCTCGTCGTTTGGTATGGCTTCATTCAGCTCCGGTTCCCAACGATCAAGGCGAGTTACATGATC
CCCCATGTTGTGCAAAAAAGCGGTTAGTTCCTTCGGTCCTCCGATCGTTGTCAGAAGTAAGTTGGCCGCA
GTGTTATCACTCATGGTTATGGCAGCACTGCATAATTCTCTTACTGTCATGCCATCCGTAAGATGCTTTT
CTGTGACTGGTGAGTACTCAACCAAGTCATTCTGAGAATAGTGTATGCGGCGACCGAGTTGCTCTTGCCC
GGCGTCAATACGGGATAATACCGCGCCACATAGCAGAACTTTAAAAGTGCTCATCATTGGAAAACGTTCT
TCGGGGCGAAAACTCTCAAGGATCTTACCGCTGTTGAGATCCAGTTCGATGTAACCCACTCGTGCACCCA
ACTGATCTTCAGCATCTTTTACTTTCACCAGCGTTTCTGGGTGAGCAAAAACAGGAAGGCAAAATGCCGC
AAAAAAGGGAATAAGGGCGACACGGAAATGTTGAATACTCATACTCTTCCTTTTTCAATATTATTGAAGC
ATTTATCAGGGTTATTGTCTCATGAGCGGATACATATTTGAATGTATTTAGAAAAATAAACAAATAGGGG
TTCCGCGCACATTTCCCCGAAAAGTGCCACCTGACGTCTAAGAAACCATTATTATCATGACATTAACCTA
TAAAAATAGGCGTATCACGAGGCCCTTTCGTCTCGCGCGTTTCGGTGATGACGGTGAAAACCTCTGACAC
ATGCAGCTCCCGGAGACGGTCACAGCTTGTCTGTAAGCGGATGCCGGGAGCCATGGGCAAATATTATACG
CAAGGCGACAAGGTGCTGATGCCGCTGGCGATTCAGGTTCATCATGCCGTTTGTGATGGCTTCCATGTCG
GCAGAATGCTTAATGAATTACAACAGTTTTTATGCATGCGCCCAATACGCAAACCGCCTCTCCCCGCGCG
TTGGCCGATTCATTAATGCAGCTGGCACGACAGGTTTCCCGACTGGAAAGCGGGCAGTGAGCGCAACGCA
ATTAATGTGAGTTAGCTCACTCATTAGGCACCCCAGGCTTTACACTTTATGCTTCCGGCTCGTATGTTGT
GTGGAA
